Addgene plasmid #170487: SPELL-GDI Component 2
Purpose: SPELL GDI1 C-lobe fused to FRB. Split site is 66
Depositing lab: Klaus Hahn. Depositing organization: University of North Carolina at Chapel Hill. Publication: Computational design of chemogenetic and optogenetic split proteins. Dagliyan O, Krokhotin A, Ozkan-Dagliyan I, Deiters A, Der CJ, Hahn KM, Dokholyan NV. Nat Commun. 2018 Oct 2;9(1):4042. doi: 10.1038/s41467-018-06531-4. PubMed 30279442.
Backbone
  Vector backbone: pTriEx
  Backbone size w/o insert (bp): 5000
  Total vector size (bp): 5722
  Vector type: Mammalian Expression
Growth in bacteria
  Bacterial resistance: Ampicillin, 100 μg/mL
  Growth temperature: 37°C
  Growth strain: DH5alpha
  Copy number: High Copy
Gene/Insert
  Gene/Insert name: FRB-GDI1(C-lobe)
  Species: H. sapiens (human)
  Insert size (bp): 708
Terms and licenses: Academic/Nonprofit Terms; Industry Terms: Not Available to Industry
How to cite: SPELL-GDI Component 2 was a gift from Klaus Hahn (Addgene plasmid # 170487 ; http://n2t.net/addgene:170487 ; RRID:Addgene_170487)
