[The description below was written by a language model from this plasmid's Addgene catalogue record and pLannotate feature annotations shown in this document.]
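Description:
SPELL-GDI Component 2 is a pTriEx-based expression plasmid of about 5.7 kb, catalogued as a mammalian expression vector. It encodes one half of a chemically inducible split version of the Rho guanine nucleotide dissociation inhibitor GDI1 (ARHGDIA). It is maintained in E. coli through a high-copy ColE1/pUC-type origin and selected with ampicillin via the β-lactamase gene.

The roughly 700 bp insert, recorded as human, fuses an FRB domain to the C-terminal lobe of GDI1, with the protein split at position 66. The feature annotation identifies the FRB as matching the T2098L variant, a form that can also bind rapamycin analogues. A 6xHis tag is annotated just downstream of the GDI fragment, although the record does not confirm that it is translated in frame. The GDI segment was matched by the annotation tool to the bovine orthologue, and a short nearby "HBB" hit probably reflects the rabbit β-globin 3′ region that carries the polyadenylation signal rather than a separate coding payload.

In keeping with the pTriEx design, the open reading frame sits behind stacked promoters. A CMV enhancer/promoter with a chimeric intron serves mammalian cells, a T7 promoter with lac operator and T7 terminator serves bacteria, and the baculovirus p10 promoter serves insect cells. Flanking lef2/ORF603 and ORF1629 recombination regions allow transfer into a baculovirus genome, and a single loxP site is also present.

The construct is meant to be used with a partner component, presumably the N-terminal GDI1 fragment fused to an FRB-binding domain such as FKBP, which this record does not describe. Adding the dimerising ligand would then bring the two fragments together and restore GDI activity, giving controllable regulation of Rho-family GTPases.
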