Features (pLannotate 1.2.2; 19 found; start..end, strand, type, name):
      4..39      +  CDS            lef2 (fragment): baculovirus late expression factor 2
    181..1008    +  misc_recomb    baculovirus recombination region (lef2/ORF603): contains ORF603 and part of lef2
   1020..1379    +  enhancer       CMV enhancer (fragment): human cytomegalovirus immediate early enhancer
   1381..1580    +  promoter       CMV promoter: human cytomegalovirus (CMV) immediate early promoter
   1732..1862    +  intron         chimeric intron (fragment): chimera between introns from chicken β-actin and rabbit β-globin
   1931..1949    +  promoter       T7 promoter: promoter for bacteriophage T7 RNA polymerase
   1950..1974    +  protein_bind   lac operator: The lac repressor binds to the lac operator to inhibit transcription in E. coli. This inhibition can be relieved by adding lactose or isopropyl-β-D-thiogalactopyranoside (IPTG). lac repressor encoded by lacI
   1990..2099    +  promoter       p10 promoter: baculovirus promoter for expression in insect cells
   2177..2452    +  CDS            FRB*: T2098L mutant of FKBP-rapamycin binding domain of human FRAP binds synthetic ligands such as AP21967
   2468..2893    +  CDS            ARHGDIA (fragment): GDIR1_BOVIN - Experimental evidence at protein level: Swiss-Prot protein existence level 1. Controls Rho proteins homeostasis. Regulates the GDP/GTP exchange reaction of the Rho proteins by inhibiting the dissociation of GDP from them, and the subsequent binding of GTP to them. Retains Rho proteins such as CDC42, RAC1 and RHOA in an inactive cytosolic pool, regulating their stability and protecting them from degradation. Actively involved in the recycling and distribution of activated Rho GTPases in the cell, mediates extraction from membranes of both inactive and activated molecules due its e
   2909..2926    +  CDS            6xHis: 6xHis affinity tag
   2941..3009    +  CDS            HBB (fragment): HBB_PONPY - Experimental evidence at transcript level: Swiss-Prot protein existence level 2. Involved in oxygen transport from the lung to the various peripheral tissues. From Pongo pygmaeus (Bornean orangutan).
   3084..3139    +  polyA_signal   β-globin poly(A) signal: rabbit β-globin polyadenylation signal (Gil and Proudfoot, 1987)
   3227..3274    +  terminator     T7 terminator: transcription terminator for bacteriophage T7 RNA polymerase
   3287..3992    +  misc_recomb    baculovirus recombination region (ORF1629): contains part of ORF1629
   4001..4034    +  protein_bind   loxP: Cre-mediated recombination occurs in the 8-bp core sequence (GCATACAT). Cre recombinase
   4202..4789    -  rep_origin     ori: high-copy-number ColE1/pMB1/pBR322/pUC origin of replication
   4802..5662    -  CDS            AmpR: β-lactamase; bla; confers resistance to ampicillin, carbenicillin, and related antibiotics
   5663..5714    -  promoter       AmpR promoter (fragment): bla
>Addgene plasmid #170487 | SPELL-GDI Component 2 | addgene full sequence | sequence record 338459 | Addgene NGS Result
TCCTGCATCTTTTAATCAAATCCCAAGATGTGTATAAACGCGCCGGTATGTACAGGAAGAGGTTTATACT
AAACTGTTACATTGCAAACGTGGTTTCGTGTGCCAAGTGTGAAAACCGATGTTTAATCAAGGCTCTGACG
CATTTCTACAACCACGACTCCAAGTGTGTGGGTGAAGTCATGCATCTTTTAATCAAATCCCAAGATGTGT
ATAAACCACCAAACTGCCAAAAAATGAAAACTGTCGACAAGCTCTGTCCGTTTGCTGGCAACTGCAAGGG
TCTCAATCCTATTTGTAATTATTGAATAATAAAACAATTATAAATGTCAAATTTGTTTTTTATTAACGAT
ACAAACCAAACGCAACAAGAACATTTGTAGTATTATCTATAATTGAAAACGCGTAGTTATAATCGCTGAG
GTAATATTTAAAATCATTTTCAAATGATTCACAGTTAATTTGCGACAATATAATTTTATTTTCACATAAA
CTAGACGCCTTGTCGTCTTCTTCTTCGTATTCCTTCTCTTTTTCATTTTTCTCTTCATAAAAATTAACAT
AGTTATTATCGTATCCATATATGTATCTATCGTATAGAGTAAATTTTTTGTTGTCATAAATATATATGTC
TTTTTTAATGGGGTGTATAGTACCGCTGCGCATAGTTTTTCTGTAATTTACAACAGTGCTATTTTCTGGT
AGTTCTTCGGAGTGTGTTGCTTTAATTATTAAATTTATATAATCAATGAATTTGGGATCGTCGGTTTTGT
ACAATATGTTGCCGGCATAGTACGCAGCTTCTTCTAGTTCAATTACACCATTTTTTAGCAGCACCGGATT
AACATAACTTTCCAAAATGTTGTACGAACCGTTAAACAAAAACAGTTCACCTCCCTTTTCTATACTATTG
TCTGCGAGCAGTTGTTTGTTGTTAAAAATAACAGCCATTGTAATGAGACGCACAAACTAATATCACAAAC
TGGAAATGTCTATCAATATATAGTTGCTGATGGCCGGCCTATTAATAGTAATCAATTACGGGGTCATTAG
TTCATAGCCCATATATGGAGTTCCGCGTTACATAACTTACGGTAAATGGCCCGCCTGGCTGACCGCCCAA
CGACCCCCGCCCATTGACGTCAATAATGACGTATGTTCCCATAGTAACGCCAATAGGGACTTTCCATTGA
CGTCAATGGGTGGAGTATTTACGGTAAACTGCCCACTTGGCAGTACATCAAGTGTATCATATGCCAAGTC
CGCCCCCTATTGACGTCAATGACGGTAAATGGCCCGCCTGGCATTATGCCCAGTACATGACCTTACGGGA
CTTTCCTACTTGGCAGTACATCTACGTATTAGTCATCGCTATTACCATGCTGATGCGGTTTTGGCAGTAC
ACCAATGGGCGTGGATAGCGGTTTGACTCACGGGGATTTCCAAGTCTCCACCCCATTGACGTCAATGGGA
GTTTGTTTTGGCACCAAAATCAACGGGACTTTCCAAAATGTCGTAATAACCCCGCCCCGTTGACGCAAAT
GGGCGGTAGGCGTGTACGGTGGGAGGTCTATATAAGCAGACGTCGTTTAGTGAACCGTCAGATCACTAGA
TGCTTTATTGCGGTAGTTTATCACAGTTAAATTGCTAACGCCAGTCTCGAACTTAACGTGCAGAAGTTGG
TCGTGAGGCACTGGGCAGGTAAGTATCGGGCCCTTTGTGCGGGGGGAGCGGCTCGGGGCTGTCCGCGGGG
GGACGGCTGCCTTCGGGGGGGACGGGGCAGGGCGGGGTTCGGCTTCTGGCGTGTGACCGGCGGCTCTAGA
GCCTCTGCTAACCATGTTCATGCCTTCTTCTTTTTCCTACAGCTCCTGGGCAACGTGCTGGTTATTGTGC
TGTCTCATCATTTTGGCAAAGAATTGGATCGGACCGAAATTAATACGACTCACTATAGGGGAATTGTGAG
CGGATAACAATTCCCCGGAGTTAATCCGGGACCTTTAATTCAACCCAACACAATATATTATAGTTAAATA
AGAATTATTATCAAATCATTTGTATATTAATTAAAATACTATACTGTAAATTACATTTTATTTACAATCA
AAGGAGATATACCATGGAGCAGAAGCTGATCTCCGAGGAGGACCTGGGATCTGGATCCGAATTCATGGCT
TCTAGAATCCTCTGGCATGAGATGTGGCATGAAGGCCTGGAAGAGGCATCTCGTTTGTACTTTGGGGAAA
GGAACGTGAAAGGCATGTTTGAGGTGCTGGAGCCCTTGCATGCTATGATGGAACGGGGCCCCCAGACTCT
GAAGGAAACATCCTTTAATCAGGCCTATGGTCGAGATTTAATGGAGGCCCAAGAGTGGTGCAGGAAGTAC
ATGAAATCAGGGAATGTCAAGGACCTCCTCCAAGCCTGGGACCTCTATTATCATGTGTTCCGACGAATCT
CAGGTGGATCAGGTGGCGCGGCCGCGAATGTCCCCAATGTTGTGGTGACCCGACTAACCCTGGTGTGTAG
TACTGCCCCGGGCCCCCTGGAGCTGGACCTGACAGGTGATCTGGAGAGCTTCAAGAAGCAGTCCTTTGTG
CTGAAGGAGGGTGTGGAATATCGGATAAAAATCTCCTTCCGGGTGAACCGAGAGATTGTGTCTGGCATGA
AGTACATCCAGCACACGTACAGGAAAGGCGTGAAGATTGACAAGACCGACTACATGGTGGGGAGCTATGG
GCCCCGGGCGGAGGAGTATGAGTTCCTGACCCCCATGGAGGAGGCGCCCAAGGGCATGCTGGCACGAGGC
AGCTACAACATCAAGTCCCGCTTCACAGACGACGACAGGACCGACCACCTGTCCTGGGAGTGGAATCTCA
CCATCAAGAAGGAGTGGAAGGACTGATGACTCGAGCACCACCATCACCATCACCATCACTAAGTGATTAA
CCTCAGGTGCAGGCTGCCTATCAGAAGGTGGTGGCTGGTGTGGCCAATGCCCTGGCTCACAAATACCACT
GAGATCGATCTTTTTCCCTCTGCCAAAAATTATGGGGACATCATGAAGCCCCTTGAGCATCTGACTTCTG
GCTAATAAAGGAAATTTATTTTCATTGCAATAGTGTGTTGGAATTTTTTGTGTCTCTCACTCGGAAGGAC
ATATGGGAGGGCAAATCATTTAAAACATCAGAATGAGTATTTGGTTTAGAGTTTGGCAACATATGCCCAT
ATGTAACTAGCATAACCCCTTGGGGCCTCTAAACGGGTCTTGAGGGGTTTTTTGCTGAAAGCATGCGGAG
GAAATTCTCCTTGAAGTTTCCCTGGTGTTCAAAGTAAAGGAGTTTGCACCAGACGCACCTCTGTTCACTG
GTCCGGCGTATTAAAACACGATACATTGTTATTAGTACATTTATTAAGCGCTAGATTCTGTGCGTTGTTG
ATTTACAGACAATTGTTGTACGTATTTTAATAATTCATTAAATTTATAATCTTTAGGGTGGTATGTTAGA
GCGAAAATCAAATGATTTTCAGCGTCTTTATATCTGAATTTAAATATTAAATCCTCAATAGATTTGTAAA
ATAGGTTTCGATTAGTTTCAAACAAGGGTTGTTTTTCCGAACCGATGGCTGGACTATCTAATGGATTTTC
GCTCAACGCCACAAAACTTGCCAAATCTTGTAGCAGCAATCTAGCTTTGTCGATATTCGTTTGTGTTTTG
TTTTGTAATAAAGGTTCGACGTCGTTCAAAATATTATGCGCTTTTGTATTTCTTTCATCACTGTCGTTAG
TGTACAATTGACTCGACGTAAACACGTTAAATAGAGCTTGGACATATTTAACATCGGGCGTGTTAGCTTT
ATTAGGCCGATTATCGTCGTCGTCCCAACCCTCGTCGTTAGAAGTTGCTTCCGAAGACGATTTTGCCATA
GCCACACGACGCCTATTAATTGTGTCGGCTAACACGTCCGCGATCAAATTTGTAGTTGAGCTTTTTGGAA
TTGCGATCGCATAACTTCGTATAGCATACATTATACGAAGTTATAAGCTCGGAACGCTGCGCTCGGTCGT
TCGGCTGCGGCGAGCGGTATCAGCTCACTCAAAGGCGGTAATACGGTTATCCACAGAATCAGGGGATAAC
GCAGGAAAGAACATGTGAGCAAAAGGCCAGCAAAAGGCCAGGAACCGTAAAAAGGCCGCGTTGCTGGCGT
TTTTCCATAGGCTCCGCCCCCTGACGAGCATCACAAAAATCGACGCTCAAGTCAGAGGTGGCGAAACCCG
ACAGGACTATAAAGATACCAGGCGTTTCCCCCTGGAAGCTCCCTCGTGCGCTCTCCTGTTCCGACCCTGC
CGCTTACCGGATACCTGTCCGCCTTTCTCCCTTCGGGAAGCGTGGCGCTTTCTCATAGCTCACGCTGTAG
GTATCTCAGTTCGGTGTAGGTCGTTCGCTCCAAGCTGGGCTGTGTGCACGAACCCCCCGTTCAGCCCGAC
CGCTGCGCCTTATCCGGTAACTATCGTCTTGAGTCCAACCCGGTAAGACACGACTTATCGCCACTGGCAG
CAGCCACTGGTAACAGGATTAGCAGAGCGAGGTATGTAGGCGGTGCTACAGAGTTCTTGAAGTGGTGGCC
TAACTACGGCTACACTAGAAGAACAGTATTTGGTATCTGCGCTCTGCTGAAGCCAGTTACCTTCGGAAAA
AGAGTTGGTAGCTCTTGATCCGGCAAACAAACCACCGCTGGTAGCGGTGGTTTTTTTGTTTGCAAGCAGC
AGATTACGCGCAGAAAAAAAGGATCTCAAGAAGATCCTTTGTTACCAATGCTTAATCAGTGAGGCACCTA
TCTCAGCGATCTGTCTATTTCGTTCATCCATAGTTGCCTGACTCCCCGTCGTGTAGATAACTACGATACG
GGAGGGCTTACCATCTGGCCCCAGTGCTGCAATGATACCGCGAGACCCACGCTCACCGGCTCCAGATTTA
TCAGCAATAAACCAGCCAGCCGGAAGGGCCGAGCGCAGAAGTGGTCCTGCAACTTTATCCGCCTCCATCC
AGTCTATTAATTGTTGCCGGGAAGCTAGAGTAAGTAGTTCGCCAGTTAATAGTTTGCGCAACGTTGTTGC
CATTGCTACAGGCATCGTGGTGTCACGCTCGTCGTTTGGTATGGCTTCATTCAGCTCCGGTTCCCAACGA
TCAAGGCGAGTTACATGATCCCCCATGTTGTGCAAAAAAGCGGTTAGCTCCTTCGGTCCTCCGATCGTTG
TCAGAAGTAAGTTGGCCGCAGTGTTATCACTCATGGTTATGGCAGCACTGCATAATTCTCTTACTGTCAT
GCCATCCGTAAGATGCTTTTCTGTGACTGGTGAGTACTCAACCAAGTCATTCTGAGAATAGTGTATGCGG
CGACCGAGTTGCTCTTGCCCGGCGTCAATACGGGATAATACCGCGCCACATAGCAGAACTTTAAAAGTGC
TCATCATTGGAAAACGTTCTTCGGGGCGAAAACTCTCAAGGATCTTACCGCTGTTGAGATCCAGTTCGAT
GTAACCCACTCGTGCACCCAACTGATCTTCAGCATCTTTTACTTTCACCAGCGTTTCTGGGTGAGCAAAA
ACAGGAAGGCAAAATGCCGCAAAAAAGGGAATAAGGGCGACACGGAAATGTTGAATACTCATACTCTTCC
TTTTTCAATATTATTGAAGCATTTATCAGGGTTATTGTCTCATGTCCGCGCGTT
